>Addgene plasmid #97356 | UKNP1.2.1 | depositor full sequence | sequence record 179042 | UKNP1.2.1 sequence 7248 bps
GACGGATCGGGAGATCTCCCGATCCCCTATGGTCGACTCTCAGTACAATCTGCTCTGATGCCGCATAGTT
AAGCCAGTATCTGCTCCCTGCTTGTGTGTTGGAGGTCGCTGAGTAGTGCGCGAGCAAAATTTAAGCTACA
ACAAGGCAAGGCTTGACCGACAATTGCATGAAGAATCTGCTTAGGGTTAGGCGTTTTGCGCTGCTTCGCG
ATGTACGGGCCAGATATACGCGTTGACATTGATTATTGACTAGTTATTAATAGTAATCAATTACGGGGTC
ATTAGTTCATAGCCCATATATGGAGTTCCGCGTTACATAACTTACGGTAAATGGCCCGCCTGGCTGACCG
CCCAACGACCCCCGCCCATTGACGTCAATAATGACGTATGTTCCCATAGTAACGCCAATAGGGACTTTCC
ATTGACGTCAATGGGTGGACTATTTACGGTAAACTGCCCACTTGGCAGTACATCAAGTGTATCATATGCC
AAGTACGCCCCCTATTGACGTCAATGACGGTAAATGGCCCGCCTGGCATTATGCCCAGTACATGACCTTA
TGGGACTTTCCTACTTGGCAGTACATCTACGTATTAGTCATCGCTATTACCATGGTGATGCGGTTTTGGC
AGTACATCAATGGGCGTGGATAGCGGTTTGACTCACGGGGATTTCCAAGTCTCCACCCCATTGACGTCAA
TGGGAGTTTGTTTTGGCACCAAAATCAACGGGACTTTCCAAAATGTCGTAACAACTCCGCCCCATTGACG
CAAATGGGCGGTAGGCGTGTACGGTGGGAGGTCTATATAAGCAGAGCTCTCTGGCTAACTAGAGAACCCA
CTGCTTACTGGCTTATCGAAATTAATACGACTCACTATAGGGAGACCCAAGCTGGCTAGTTAAGCTTGGT
ACCGAGCTCGGATCCAGTACCCTTCACCATGGGTTCCTCTTTTTCTATCTTCCTTCTAGCCCTTCTCTCT
TGCTTGACCGTGCCCGCGTCAGCCTACCAAGTACGCAACTCTTCGGGCCTCTACCACGTCACCAATGACT
GCCCTAACTCGAGTATTGTGTACGAGACGGCCGATACCATTCTACACTCTCCGGGATGTGTCCCTTGCGT
TCGCGAGGGTAACAACTCGAGGTGTTGGGTGGCGGTGGCCCCCACAGTCGCCACCAGGGACGGCAAACTC
CCTACAACGCAGCTTCGACGTCATATTGATCTGCTTGTCGGGAGCGCCACCCTTTGCTCGGCCCTCTATG
TGGGGGACTTGTGCGGGTCTGTCTTTCTTGTCGGCCAACTGTTTACCTTCTCCCCCAGGCGCCACTGGAC
AACGCAAGACTGCAACTGCTCTATCTACCCCGGCCATATAACAGGTCACCGCATGGCATGGGATATGATG
ATGAACTGGTCCCCTACAACAGCGCTGGTAGTAGCTCAGCTGCTCAGGGTCCCGCAAGCCATCGTGGATA
TGATCGCTGGTGCCCACTGGGGAGTCCTAGCGGGCATAGCGTATTTCTCCATGGTAGGGAACTGGGCGAA
GGTCCTGGTAGTGCTGTTGCTGTTTGCCGGCGTCGATGCCGAAACCTACACCACTGGGGGGAGTGCTGCC
AGGATCACGGCCGGAATCGCCAGTCTTCTCAGTCCGGGCGCCAAGCAGAATATCCAGCTGATCAACACCA
ACGGCAGTTGGCACATCAATCGCACGGCCTTGAACTGTAATGCGAGCCTCGACACCGGCTGGGTGGCGGG
GCTCTTCTATTACCACAGATTCAACTCCTCGGGCTGCCCCGAGAGGATGGCCAGCTGTAGACCCCTTGCC
GATTTTGACCAGGGCTGGGGCCCTACCACCTACGCCAACGGAAGCGGCCCTGAACACCGCCCCTACTGCT
GGCACTACCCCCCAAAGCCCTGTGGCATCGTGCCAGCAAAGACCGTGTGTGGCCCAGTGTATTGTTTCAC
TCCTAGCCCCGTGGTGGTGGGAACGACCGACAAGCTGGGCGTGCCTACCTACACCTGGGGTGGTAATGAT
ACGGACTTCCTCGTCCTTAATAACACCAGGCCACCGTTGGGCAATTGGTTTGGTTGCACCTGGATGAACT
CATCTGGATTTACCAAAGTGTGCGGAGCGCCCCCTTGCGTCATCGGAGGGGTGGGCAACAAGACCTTGCA
CTGCCCCACTGACTGTTTCCGCAAGCATCCAGAAGCCACATACTCTCGGTGTGGCTCCGGTCCCTGGATC
ACGCCCAGGTGCCTGGTCCACTATCCTTATAGGCTTTGGCATTACCCTTGCACCGTCAACTACACCCTGT
TCAAGGTCAGGATGTACGTGGGAGGGGTCGAGCACAGGCTGGAAGCTGCTTGCAACTGGACGCGGGGCGA
GCGTTGTGATCTGGACGACAGGGACAGGTCCGAGCTCAGCCCGCTGCTGCTGTCCACCACACAGTGGCAG
GTCCTTCCGTGCTCCTTCACGACCTTGCCAGCCTTGACCACCGGCCTCATCCACCTCCACCGGAACATCG
TGGACGTGCAATATTTGTACGGGGTGGGGTCAAGCATCGTGTCCTGGGCCATCAAGTGGGAATACGTCAT
TCTCTTGTTCCTCCTGCTTGCAGACGCGCGCATCTGCTCCTGCTTGTGGATGATGTTACTCATATCCCAA
GCGGAGGCGTAAAAGGGTCAAGACAATTCTGCAGATATCCAGCACAGTGGCGGCCGCTCGAGTCTAGAGG
GCCCGCGGTTCGAAGGTAAGCCTATCCCTAACCCTCTCCTCGGTCTCGATTCTACGCGTACCGGTCATCA
TCACCATCACCATTGAGTTTAAACCCGCTGATCAGCCTCGACTGTGCCTTCTAGTTGCCAGCCATCTGTT
GTTTGCCCCTCCCCCGTGCCTTCCTTGACCCTGGAAGGTGCCACTCCCACTGTCCTTTCCTAATAAAATG
AGGAAATTGCATCGCATTGTCTGAGTAGGTGTCATTCTATTCTGGGGGGTGGGGTGGGGCAGGACAGCAA
GGGGGAGGATTGGGAAGACAATAGCAGGCATGCTGGGGATGCGGTGGGCTCTATGGCTTCTGAGGCGGAA
AGAACCAGCTGGGGCTCTAGGGGGTATCCCC
[124 nt withheld, positions 3112-3235]
C
[32 nt withheld, positions 3237-3268]
CA
[57 nt withheld, positions 3271-3327]
A
[49 nt withheld, positions 3329-3377]
CCTTTGACGTTGGAGTCCACGTTCTTT
[37 nt withheld, positions 3405-3441]
ACCCTATCTCGGTCTATTCTTTTGATTTATAAGGGATTTTGGGGATTTCGGCCTATTGGTTAAAAAATGA
GCTGATTTAACAAAAATTTAACGCGAATTAATTCTGTGGAATGTGTGTCAGTTAGGGTGTGGAAAGTCCC
CAGGCTCCCCAGGCAGGCAGAAGTATGCAAAGCATGCATCTCAATTAGTCAGCAACCAGGTGTGGAAAGT
CCCCAGGCTCCCCAGCAGGCAGAAGTATGCAAAGCATGCATCTCAATTAGTCAGCAACCATAGTCCCGCC
CCTAACTCCGCCCATCCCGCCCCTAACTCCGCCCAGTTCCGCCCATTCTCCGCCCCATGGCTGACTAATT
TTTTTTATTTATGCAGAGGCCGAGGCCGCCTCTGCCTCTGAGCTATTCCAGAAGTAGTGAGGAGGCTTTT
TTGGAGGCCTAGGCTTTTGCAAAAAGCTCCCGGGAGCTTGTATATCCATTTTCGGATCTGATCAAGAGAC
AGGATGAGGATCGTTTCGCATGATTGAACAAGATGGATTGCACGCAGGTTCTCCGGCCGCTTGGGTGGAG
AGGCTATTCGGCTATGACTGGGCACAACAGACAATCGGCTGCTCTGATGCCGCCGTGTTCCGGCTGTCAG
CGCAGGGGCGCCCGGTTCTTTTTGTCAAGACCGACCTGTCCGGTGCCCTGAATGAACTGCAGGACGAGGC
AGCGCGGCTATCGTGGCTGGCCACGACGGGCGTTCCTTGCGCAGCTGTGCTCGACGTTGTCACTGAAGCG
GGAAGGGACTGGCTGCTATTGGGCGAAGTGCCGGGGCAGGATCTCCTGTCATCTCACCTTGCTCCTGCCG
AGAAAGTATCCATCATGGCTGATGCAATGCGGCGGCTGCATACGCTTGATCCGGCTACCTGCCCATTCGA
CCACCAAGCGAAACATCGCATCGAGCGAGCACGTACTCGGATGGAAGCCGGTCTTGTCGATCAGGATGAT
CTGGACGAAGAGCATCAGGGGCTCGCGCCAGCCGAACTGTTCGCCAGGCTCAAGGCGCGCATGCCCGACG
GCGAGGATCTCGTCGTGACCCATGGCGATGCCTGCTTGCCGAATATCATGGTGGAAAATGGCCGCTTTTC
TGGATTCATCGACTGTGGCCGGCTGGGTGTGGCGGACCGCTATCAGGACATAGCGTTGGCTACCCGTGAT
ATTGCTGAAGAGCTTGGCGGCGAATGGGCTGACCGCTTCCTCGTGCTTTACGGTATCGCCGCTCCCGATT
CGCAGCGCATCGCCTTCTATCGCCTTCTTGACGAGTTCTTCTGAGCGGGACTCTGGGGTTCGCGAAATGA
CCGACCAAGCGACGCCCAACCTGCCATCACGAGATTTCGATTCCACCGCCGCCTTCTATGAAAGGTTGGG
CTTCGGAATCGTTTTCCGGGACGCCGGCTGGATGATCCTCCAGCGCGGGGATCTCATGCTGGAGTTCTTC
GCCCACCCCAACTTGTTTATTGCAGCTTATAATGGTTACAAATAAAGCAATAGCATCACAAATTTCACAA
ATAAAGCATTTTTTTCACTGCATTCTAGTTGTGGTTTGTCCAAACTCATCAATGTATCTTATCATGTCTG
TATACCGTCGACCTCTAGCTAGAGCTTGGCGTAATCATGGTCATAGCTGTTTCCTGTGTGAAATTGTTAT
CCGCTCACAATTCCACACAACATACGAGCCGGAAGCATAAAGTGTAAAGCCTGGGGTGCCTAATGAGTGA
GCTAACTCACATTAATTGCGTTGCGCTCACTGCCCGCTTTCCAGTCGGGAAACCTGTCGTGCCAGCTGCA
TTAATGAATCGGCCAACGCGCGGGGAGAGGCGGTTTGCGTATTGGGCGCTCTTCCGCTTCCTCGCTCACT
GACTCGCTGCGCTCGGTCGTTCGGCTGCGGCGAGCGGTATCAGCTCACTCAAAGGCGGTAATACGGTTAT
CCACAGAATCAGGGGATAACGCAGGAAAGAACATGTGAGCAAAAGGCCAGCAAAAGGCCAGGAACCGTAA
AAAGGCCGCGTTGCTGGCGTTTTTCCATAGGCTCCGCCCCCCTGACGAGCATCACAAAAATCGACGCTCA
AGTCAGAGGTGGCGAAACCCGACAGGACTATAAAGATACCAGGCGTTTCCCCCTGGAAGCTCCCTCGTGC
GCTCTCCTGTTCCGACCCTGCCGCTTACCGGATACCTGTCCGCCTTTCTCCCTTCGGGAAGCGTGGCGCT
TTCTCAATGCTCACGCTGTAGGTATCTCAGTTCGGTGTAGGTCGTTCGCTCCAAGCTGGGCTGTGTGCAC
GAACCCCCCGTTCAGCCCGACCGCTGCGCCTTATCCGGTAACTATCGTCTTGAGTCCAACCCGGTAAGAC
ACGACTTATCGCCACTGGCAGCAGCCACTGGTAACAGGATTAGCAGAGCGAGGTATGTAGGCGGTGCTAC
AGAGTTCTTGAAGTGGTGGCCTAACTACGGCTACACTAGAAGGACAGTATTTGGTATCTGCGCTCTGCTG
AAGCCAGTTACCTTCGGAAAAAGAGTTGGTAGCTCTTGATCCGGCAAACAAACCACCGCTGGTAGCGGTG
GTTTTTTTGTTTGCAAGCAGCAGATTACGCGCAGAAAAAAAGGATCTCAAGAAGATCCTTTGATCTTTTC
TACGGGGTCTGACGCTCAGTGGAACGAAAACTCACGTTAAGGGATTTTGGTCATGAGATTATCAAAAAGG
ATCTTCACCTAGATCCTTTTAAATTAAAAATGAAGTTTTAAATCAATCTAAAGTATATATGAGTAAACTT
GGTCTGACAGTTACCAATGCTTAATCAGTGAGGCACCTATCTCAGCGATCTGTCTATTTCGTTCATCCAT
AGTTGCCTGACTCCCCGTCGTGTAGATAACTACGATACGGGAGGGCTTACCATCTGGCCCCAGTGCTGCA
ATGATACCGCGAGACCCACGCTCACCGGCTCCAGATTTATCAGCAATAAACCAGCCAGCCGGAAGGGCCG
AGCGCAGAAGTGGTCCTGCAACTTTATCCGCCTCCATCCAGTCTATTAATTGTTGCCGGGAAGCTAGAGT
AAGTAGTTCGCCAGTTAATAGTTTGCGCAACGTTGTTGCCATTGCTACAGGCATCGTGGTGTCACGCTCG
TCGTTTGGTATGGCTTCATTCAGCTCCGGTTCCCAACGATCAAGGCGAGTTACATGATCCCCCATGTTGT
GCAAAAAAGCGGTTAGCTCCTTCGGTCCTCCGATCGTTGTCAGAAGTAAGTTGGCCGCAGTGTTATCACT
CATGGTTATGGCAGCACTGCATAATTCTCTTACTGTCATGCCATCCGTAAGATGCTTTTCTGTGACTGGT
GAGTACTCAACCAAGTCATTCTGAGAATAGTGTATGCGGCGACCGAGTTGCTCTTGCCCGGCGTCAATAC
GGGATAATACCGCGCCACATAGCAGAACTTTAAAAGTGCTCATCATTGGAAAACGTTCTTCGGGGCGAAA
ACTCTCAAGGATCTTACCGCTGTTGAGATCCAGTTCGATGTAACCCACTCGTGCACCCAACTGATCTTCA
GCATCTTTTACTTTCACCAGCGTTTCTGGGTGAGCAAAAACAGGAAGGCAAAATGCCGCAAAAAAGGGAA
TAAGGGCGACACGGAAATGTTGAATACTCATACTCTTCCTTTTTCAATATTATTGAAGCATTTATCAGGG
TTATTGTCTCATGAGCGGATACATATTTGAATGTATTTAGAAAAATAAACAAATAGGGGTTCCGCGCACA
TTTCCCCGAAAAGTGCCACCTGACGTC
Features (pLannotate 1.2.2; 21 found; start..end, strand, type, name):
     36..80      -  misc_feature   bom (fragment): basis of mobility region from pBR322
    235..614     +  enhancer       CMV enhancer: human cytomegalovirus immediate early enhancer
    615..818     +  promoter       CMV promoter: human cytomegalovirus (CMV) immediate early promoter
    814..847     +  LTR            5' LTR (truncated) (fragment): truncated 5' long terminal repeat (LTR) from HIV-1
    863..881     +  promoter       T7 promoter: promoter for bacteriophage T7 RNA polymerase
    942..2669    +  CDS            POLG_HCVGL (fragment): Experimental evidence at protein level: Swiss-Prot protein existence level 1. [Protease NS2]: Cysteine protease required for the proteolytic auto-cleavage between the non-structural proteins NS2 and NS3 (By similarity). The N-terminus of NS3 is required for the function of NS2 protease (active region NS2-3) (By similarity). Promotes the initiation of viral particle assembly by mediating the interaction between structural and non-structural proteins (By similarity). From Hepatitis C virus (isolate Glasgow) (HCV).
   2745..2786    +  CDS            V5 tag: epitope tag from simian virus 5
   2842..3066    +  polyA_signal   bGH poly(A) signal: bovine growth hormone polyadenylation signal
   3070..3091    +  promoter       SV40 promoter (fragment): SV40 enhancer and early promoter
   3112..3540    +  rep_origin     f1 ori (sequence partly withheld): f1 bacteriophage origin of replication; arrow indicates direction of (+) strand synthesis
   3554..3884    +  promoter       SV40 promoter: SV40 enhancer and early promoter
   3951..4742    +  CDS            neo: KKA2_KLEPN - Also known as kan, nptII. Experimental evidence at protein level: Swiss-Prot protein existence level 1. Resistance to kanamycin, neomycin, paromomycin, ribostamycin, butirosin and gentamicin B. From Klebsiella pneumoniae.
   4768..4926    +  CDS            ble (fragment): BLE_KLEPN - Experimental evidence at protein level: Swiss-Prot protein existence level 1. Binding protein with a strong affinity to the bleomycin family of antibiotics. Binds to CL990; an antimitotic-antibiotic compound. From Klebsiella pneumoniae.
   4921..5042    +  polyA_signal   SV40 poly(A) signal: SV40 polyadenylation signal
   5115..5131    -  protein_bind   lac operator: The lac repressor binds to the lac operator to inhibit transcription in E. coli. This inhibition can be relieved by adding lactose or isopropyl-β-D-thiogalactopyranoside (IPTG). lac repressor encoded by lacI
   5139..5169    -  promoter       lac promoter: promoter for the E. coli lac operon
   5184..5205    -  protein_bind   CAP binding site: CAP binding activates transcription in the presence of cAMP. E. coli catabolite activator protein
   5218..5310    -  CDS            lacI (fragment): lac repressor; lacI; The lac repressor binds to the lac operator to inhibit transcription in E. coli. This inhibition can be relieved by adding lactose or isopropyl-β-D-thiogalactopyranoside (IPTG).
   5493..6081    -  rep_origin     ori: high-copy-number ColE1/pMB1/pBR322/pUC origin of replication
   6252..7112    -  CDS            AmpR: β-lactamase; bla; confers resistance to ampicillin, carbenicillin, and related antibiotics
   7113..7217    -  promoter       AmpR promoter: bla
