>Addgene plasmid #97356 | UKNP1.2.1 | addgene full sequence | sequence record 189571 | Addgene NGS Result
TCGGGAGATCTCCCGATCCCCTATGGTGCACTCTCAGTACAATCTGCTCTGATGCCGCATAGTTAAGCCA
GTATCTGCTCCCTGCTTGTGTGTTGGAGGTCGCTGAGTAGTGCGCGAGCAAAATTTAAGCTACAACAAGG
CAAGGCTTGACCGACAATTGCATGAAGAATCTGCTTAGGGTTAGGCGTTTTGCGCTGCTTCGCGATGTAC
GGGCCAGATATACGCGTTGACATTGATTATTGACTAGTTATTAATAGTAATCAATTACGGGGTCATTAGT
TCATAGCCCATATATGGAGTTCCGCGTTACATAACTTACGGTAAATGGCCCGCCTGGCTGACCGCCCAAC
GACCCCCGCCCATTGACGTCAATAATGACGTATGTTCCCATAGTAACGCCAATAGGGACTTTCCATTGAC
GTCAATGGGTGGAGTATTTACGGTAAACTGCCCACTTGGCAGTACATCAAGTGTATCATATGCCAAGTAC
GCCCCCTATTGACGTCAATGACGGTAAATGGCCCGCCTGGCATTATGCCCAGTACATGACCTTATGGGAC
TTTCCTACTTGGCAGTACATCTACGTATTAGTCATCGCTATTACCATGGTGATGCGGTTTTGGCAGTACA
TCAATGGGCGTGGATAGCGGTTTGACTCACGGGGATTTCCAAGTCTCCACCCCATTGACGTCAATGGGAG
TTTGTTTTGGCACCAAAATCAACGGGACTTTCCAAAATGTCGTAACAACTCCGCCCCATTGACGCAAATG
GGCGGTAGGCGTGTACGGTGGGAGGTCTATATAAGCAGAGCTCTCTGGCTAACTAGAGAACCCACTGCTT
ACTGGCTTATCGAAATTAATACGACTCACTATAGGGAGACCCAAGCTGGCTAGTTAAGCTTGGTACCGAG
CTCGGATCCAGTACCCTTCACCATGGGTTCCTCTTTTTCTATCTTCCTTCTAGCCCTTCTCTCTTGCTTG
ACCGTGCCCGCGTCAGCCTACCAAGTACGCAACTCTTCGGGCCTCTACCACGTCACCAATGACTGCCCTA
ACTCGAGTATTGTGTACGAGACGGCCGATACCATTCTACACTCTCCGGGATGTGTCCCTTGCGTTCGCGA
GGGTAACAACTCGAGGTGTTGGGTGGCGGTGGCCCCCACAGTCGCCACCAGGGACGGCAAACTCCCTACA
ACGCAGCTTCGACGTCATATTGATCTGCTTGTCGGGAGCGCCACCCTTTGCTCGGCCCTCTATGTGGGGG
ACTTGTGCGGGTCTGTCTTTCTTGTCGGCCAACTGTTTACCTTCTCCCCCAGGCGCCACTGGACAACGCA
AGACTGCAACTGCTCTATCTACCCCGGCCATATAACAGGTCACCGCATGGCATGGGATATGATGATGAAC
TGGTCCCCTACAACAGCGCTGGTAGTAGCTCAGCTGCTCAGGGTCCCGCAAGCCATCGTGGATATGATCG
CTGGTGCCCACTGGGGAGTCCTAGCGGGCATAGCGTATTTCTCCATGGTAGGGAACTGGGCGAAGGTCCT
GGTAGTGCTGTTGCTGTTTGCCGGCGTCGATGCCGAAACCTACACCACTGGGGGGAGTGCTGCCAGGATC
ACGGCCGGAATCGCCAGTCTTCTCAGTCCGGGCGCCAAGCAGAATATCCAGCTGATCAACACCAACGGCA
GTTGGCACATCAATCGCACGGCCTTGAACTGTAATGCGAGCCTCGACACCGGCTGGGTGGCGGGGCTCTT
CTATTACCACAGATTCAACTCCTCGGGCTGCCCCGAGAGGATGGCCAGCTGTAGACCCCTTGCCGATTTT
GACCAGGGCTGGGGCCCTACCACCTACGCCAACGGAAGCGGCCCTGAACACCGCCCCTACTGCTGGCACT
ACCCCCCAAAGCCCTGTGGCATCGTGCCAGCAAAGACCGTGTGTGGCCCAGTGTATTGTTTCACTCCTAG
CCCCGTGGTGGTGGGAACGACCGACAAGCTGGGCGTGCCTACCTACACCTGGGGTGGTAATGATACGGAC
TTCCTCGTCCTTAATAACACCAGGCCACCGTTGGGCAATTGGTTTGGTTGCACCTGGATGAACTCATCTG
GATTTACCAAAGTGTGCGGAGCGCCCCCTTGCGTCATCGGAGGGGTGGGCAACAAGACCTTGCACTGCCC
CACTGACTGTTTCCGCAAGCATCCAGAAGCCACATACTCTCGGTGTGGCTCCGGTCCCTGGATCACGCCC
AGGTGCCTGGTCCACTATCCTTATAGGCTTTGGCATTACCCTTGCACCGTCAACTACACCCTGTTCAAGG
TCAGGATGTACGTGGGAGGGGTCGAGCACAGGCTGGAAGCTGCTTGCAACTGGACGCGGGGCGAGCGTTG
TGATCTGGACGACAGGGACAGGTCCGAGCTCAGCCCGCTGCTGCTGTCCACCACACAGTGGCAGGTCCTT
CCGTGCTCCTTCACGACCTTGCCAGCCTTGACCACCGGCCTCATCCACCTCCACCGGAACATCGTGGACG
TGCAATATTTGTACGGGGTGGGGTCAAGCATCGTGTCCTGGGCCATCAAGTGGGAATACGTCATTCTCTT
GTTCCTCCTGCTTGCAGACGCGCGCATCTGCTCCTGCTTGTGGATGATGTTACTCATATCCCAAGCGGAG
GCGTAAAAGGGTCAAGACAATTCTGCAGATATCCAGCACAGTGGCGGCCGCTCGAGTCTAGAGGGCCCGC
GGTTCGAAGGTAAGCCTATCCCTAACCCTCTCCTCGGTCTCGATTCTACGCGTACCGGTCATCATCACCA
TCACCATTGAGTTTAAACCCGCTGATCAGCCTCGACTGTGCCTTCTAGTTGCCAGCCATCTGTTGTTTGC
CCCTCCCCCGTGCCTTCCTTGACCCTGGAAGGTGCCACTCCCACTGTCCTTTCCTAATAAAATGAGGAAA
TTGCATCGCATTGTCTGAGTAGGTGTCATTCTATTCTGGGGGGTGGGGTGGGGCAGGACAGCAAGGGGGA
GGATTGGGAAGACAATAGCAGGCATGCTGGGGATGCGGTGGGCTCTATGGCTTCTGAGGCGGAAAGAACC
AGCTGGGGCTCTAGGGGGTATCCCC
[124 nt withheld, positions 3106-3229]
C
[91 nt withheld, positions 3231-3321]
A
[49 nt withheld, positions 3323-3371]
CCTTTGACGTTGGAGTCCACGTTCTTT
[37 nt withheld, positions 3399-3435]
ACCCTATCTCGGTCTATTCTTTTGATTTATAAGGGATTTTGCCGATTTCGGCCTATTGGTTAAAAAATGA
GCTGATTTAACAAAAATTTAACGCGAATTAATTCTGTGGAATGTGTGTCAGTTAGGGTGTGGAAAGTCCC
CAGGCTCCCCAGCAGGCAGAAGTATGCAAAGCATGCATCTCAATTAGTCAGCAACCAGGTGTGGAAAGTC
CCCAGGCTCCCCAGCAGGCAGAAGTATGCAAAGCATGCATCTCAATTAGTCAGCAACCATAGTCCCGCCC
CTAACTCCGCCCATCCCGCCCCTAACTCCGCCCAGTTCCGCCCATTCTCCGCCCCATGGCTGACTAATTT
TTTTTATTTATGCAGAGGCCGAGGCCGCCTCTGCCTCTGAGCTATTCCAGAAGTAGTGAGGAGGCTTTTT
TGGAGGCCTAGGCTTTTGCAAAAAGCTCCCGGGAGCTTGTATATCCATTTTCGGATCTGATCAAGAGACA
GGATGAGGATCGTTTCGCATGATTGAACAAGATGGATTGCACGCAGGTTCTCCGGCCGCTTGGGTGGAGA
GGCTATTCGGCTATGACTGGGCACAACAGACAATCGGCTGCTCTGATGCCGCCGTGTTCCGGCTGTCAGC
GCAGGGGCGCCCGGTTCTTTTTGTCAAGACCGACCTGTCCGGTGCCCTGAATGAACTGCAGGACGAGGCA
GCGCGGCTATCGTGGCTGGCCACGACGGGCGTTCCTTGCGCAGCTGTGCTCGACGTTGTCACTGAAGCGG
GAAGGGACTGGCTGCTATTGGGCGAAGTGCCGGGGCAGGATCTCCTGTCATCTCACCTTGCTCCTGCCGA
GAAAGTATCCATCATGGCTGATGCAATGCGGCGGCTGCATACGCTTGATCCGGCTACCTGCCCATTCGAC
CACCAAGCGAAACATCGCATCGAGCGAGCACGTACTCGGATGGAAGCCGGTCTTGTCGATCAGGATGATC
TGGACGAAGAGCATCAGGGGCTCGCGCCAGCCGAACTGTTCGCCAGGCTCAAGGCGCGCATGCCCGACGG
CGAGGATCTCGTCGTGACCCATGGCGATGCCTGCTTGCCGAATATCATGGTGGAAAATGGCCGCTTTTCT
GGATTCATCGACTGTGGCCGGCTGGGTGTGGCGGACCGCTATCAGGACATAGCGTTGGCTACCCGTGATA
TTGCTGAAGAGCTTGGCGGCGAATGGGCTGACCGCTTCCTCGTGCTTTACGGTATCGCCGCTCCCGATTC
GCAGCGCATCGCCTTCTATCGCCTTCTTGACGAGTTCTTCTGAGCGGGACTCTGGGGTTCGCGAAATGAC
CGACCAAGCGACGCCCAACCTGCCATCACGAGATTTCGATTCCACCGCCGCCTTCTATGAAAGGTTGGGC
TTCGGAATCGTTTTCCGGGACGCCGGCTGGATGATCCTCCAGCGCGGGGATCTCATGCTGGAGTTCTTCG
CCCACCCCAACTTGTTTATTGCAGCTTATAATGGTTACAAATAAAGCAATAGCATCACAAATTTCACAAA
TAAAGCATTTTTTTCACTGCATTCTAGTTGTGGTTTGTCCAAACTCATCAATGTATCTTATCATGTCTGT
ATACCGTCGACCTCTAGCTAGAGCTTGGCGTAATCATGGTCATAGCTGTTTCCTGTGTGAAATTGTTATC
CGCTCACAATTCCACACAACATACGAGCCGGAAGCATAAAGTGTAAAGCCTGGGGTGCCTAATGAGTGAG
CTAACTCACATTAATTGCGTTGCGCTCACTGCCCGCTTTCCAGTCGGGAAACCTGTCGTGCCAGCTGCAT
TAATGAATCGGCCAACGCGCGGGGAGAGGCGGTTTGCGTATTGGGCGCTCTTCCGCTTCCTCGCTCACTG
ACTCGCTGCGCTCGGTCGTTCGGCTGCGGCGAGCGGTATCAGCTCACTCAAAGGCGGTAATACGGTTATC
CACAGAATCAGGGGATAACGCAGGAAAGAACATGTGAGCAAAAGGCCAGCAAAAGGCCAGGAACCGTAAA
AAGGCCGCGTTGCTGGCGTTTTTCCATAGGCTCCGCCCCCCTGACGAGCATCACAAAAATCGACGCTCAA
GTCAGAGGTGGCGAAACCCGACAGGACTATAAAGATACCAGGCGTTTCCCCCTGGAAGCTCCCTCGTGCG
CTCTCCTGTTCCGACCCTGCCGCTTACCGGATACCTGTCCGCCTTTCTCCCTTCGGGAAGCGTGGCGCTT
TCTCATAGCTCACGCTGTAGGTATCTCAGTTCGGTGTAGGTCGTTCGCTCCAAGCTGGGCTGTGTGCACG
AACCCCCCGTTCAGCCCGACCGCTGCGCCTTATCCGGTAACTATCGTCTTGAGTCCAACCCGGTAAGACA
CGACTTATCGCCACTGGCAGCAGCCACTGGTAACAGGATTAGCAGAGCGAGGTATGTAGGCGGTGCTACA
GAGTTCTTGAAGTGGTGGCCTAACTACGGCTACACTAGAAGAACAGTATTTGGTATCTGCGCTCTGCTGA
AGCCAGTTACCTTCGGAAAAAGAGTTGGTAGCTCTTGATCCGGCAAACAAACCACCGCTGGTAGCGGTGG
TTTTTTTGTTTGCAAGCAGCAGATTACGCGCAGAAAAAAAGGATCTCAAGAAGATCCTTTGATCTTTTCT
ACGGGGTCTGACGCTCAGTGGAACGAAAACTCACGTTAAGGGATTTTGGTCATGAGATTATCAAAAAGGA
TCTTCACCTAGATCCTTTTAAATTAAAAATGAAGTTTTAAATCAATCTAAAGTATATATGAGTAAACTTG
GTCTGACAGTTACCAATGCTTAATCAGTGAGGCACCTATCTCAGCGATCTGTCTATTTCGTTCATCCATA
GTTGCCTGACTCCCCGTCGTGTAGATAACTACGATACGGGAGGGCTTACCATCTGGCCCCAGTGCTGCAA
TGATACCGCGAGACCCACGCTCACCGGCTCCAGATTTATCAGCAATAAACCAGCCAGCCGGAAGGGCCGA
GCGCAGAAGTGGTCCTGCAACTTTATCCGCCTCCATCCAGTCTATTAATTGTTGCCGGGAAGCTAGAGTA
AGTAGTTCGCCAGTTAATAGTTTGCGCAACGTTGTTGCCATTGCTACAGGCATCGTGGTGTCACGCTCGT
CGTTTGGTATGGCTTCATTCAGCTCCGGTTCCCAACGATCAAGGCGAGTTACATGATCCCCCATGTTGTG
CAAAAAAGCGGTTAGCTCCTTCGGTCCTCCGATCGTTGTCAGAAGTAAGTTGGCCGCAGTGTTATCACTC
ATGGTTATGGCAGCACTGCATAATTCTCTTACTGTCATGCCATCCGTAAGATGCTTTTCTGTGACTGGTG
AGTACTCAACCAAGTCATTCTGAGAATAGTGTATGCGGCGACCGAGTTGCTCTTGCCCGGCGTCAATACG
GGATAATACCGCGCCACATAGCAGAACTTTAAAAGTGCTCATCATTGGAAAACGTTCTTCGGGGCGAAAA
CTCTCAAGGATCTTACCGCTGTTGAGATCCAGTTCGATGTAACCCACTCGTGCACCCAACTGATCTTCAG
CATCTTTTACTTTCACCAGCGTTTCTGGGTGAGCAAAAACAGGAAGGCAAAATGCCGCAAAAAAGGGAAT
AAGGGCGACACGGAAATGTTGAATACTCATACTCTTCCTTTTTCAATATTATTGAAGCATTTATCAGGGT
TATTGTCTCATGAGCGGATACATATTTGAATGTATTTAGAAAAATAAACAAATAGGGGTTCCGCGCACAT
TTCCCCGAAAAGTGCCACCTGACGTCGACGGA
Features (pLannotate 1.2.2; 21 found; start..end, strand, type, name):
     22..74      -  misc_feature   bom (fragment): basis of mobility region from pBR322
    229..608     +  enhancer       CMV enhancer: human cytomegalovirus immediate early enhancer
    609..812     +  promoter       CMV promoter: human cytomegalovirus (CMV) immediate early promoter
    808..841     +  LTR            5' LTR (truncated) (fragment): truncated 5' long terminal repeat (LTR) from HIV-1
    857..875     +  promoter       T7 promoter: promoter for bacteriophage T7 RNA polymerase
    936..2663    +  CDS            POLG_HCVGL (fragment): Experimental evidence at protein level: Swiss-Prot protein existence level 1. [Protease NS2]: Cysteine protease required for the proteolytic auto-cleavage between the non-structural proteins NS2 and NS3 (By similarity). The N-terminus of NS3 is required for the function of NS2 protease (active region NS2-3) (By similarity). Promotes the initiation of viral particle assembly by mediating the interaction between structural and non-structural proteins (By similarity). From Hepatitis C virus (isolate Glasgow) (HCV).
   2739..2780    +  CDS            V5 tag: epitope tag from simian virus 5
   2836..3060    +  polyA_signal   bGH poly(A) signal: bovine growth hormone polyadenylation signal
   3064..3085    +  promoter       SV40 promoter (fragment): SV40 enhancer and early promoter
   3106..3534    +  rep_origin     f1 ori (sequence partly withheld): f1 bacteriophage origin of replication; arrow indicates direction of (+) strand synthesis
   3548..3877    +  promoter       SV40 promoter: SV40 enhancer and early promoter
   3944..4735    +  CDS            neo: KKA2_KLEPN - Also known as kan, nptII. Experimental evidence at protein level: Swiss-Prot protein existence level 1. Resistance to kanamycin, neomycin, paromomycin, ribostamycin, butirosin and gentamicin B. From Klebsiella pneumoniae.
   4761..4919    +  CDS            ble (fragment): BLE_KLEPN - Experimental evidence at protein level: Swiss-Prot protein existence level 1. Binding protein with a strong affinity to the bleomycin family of antibiotics. Binds to CL990; an antimitotic-antibiotic compound. From Klebsiella pneumoniae.
   4914..5035    +  polyA_signal   SV40 poly(A) signal: SV40 polyadenylation signal
   5108..5124    -  protein_bind   lac operator: The lac repressor binds to the lac operator to inhibit transcription in E. coli. This inhibition can be relieved by adding lactose or isopropyl-β-D-thiogalactopyranoside (IPTG). lac repressor encoded by lacI
   5132..5162    -  promoter       lac promoter: promoter for the E. coli lac operon
   5177..5198    -  protein_bind   CAP binding site: CAP binding activates transcription in the presence of cAMP. E. coli catabolite activator protein
   5211..5303    -  CDS            lacI (fragment): lac repressor; lacI; The lac repressor binds to the lac operator to inhibit transcription in E. coli. This inhibition can be relieved by adding lactose or isopropyl-β-D-thiogalactopyranoside (IPTG).
   5486..6074    -  rep_origin     ori: high-copy-number ColE1/pMB1/pBR322/pUC origin of replication
   6245..7105    -  CDS            AmpR: β-lactamase; bla; confers resistance to ampicillin, carbenicillin, and related antibiotics
   7106..7210    -  promoter       AmpR promoter: bla
