[The description below was written by a language model from this plasmid's Addgene catalogue record and pLannotate feature annotations shown in this document.]
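Description:
UKNP1.2.1 is a mammalian expression plasmid built on the Invitrogen pcDNA3.1 V5-His TOPO backbone, carrying a patient-derived hepatitis C virus E1E2 envelope glycoprotein cassette. It belongs to the United Kingdom Nottingham Panel, and its name encodes genotype, patient number and clone number (here genotype 1, patient 2, clone 1). The plasmid is about 7.2 kb. The depositor's sequence and the repository's sequencing result give essentially identical feature maps, differing by a single nucleotide in length. It is maintained in E. coli at high copy through a ColE1/pUC-type origin with ampicillin selection from the bla gene, and it also carries an f1 origin. An SV40 early promoter drives a neomycin phosphotransferase gene with an SV40 polyadenylation signal, which would allow selection of stably transfected mammalian cells.

The 1,734 bp insert was amplified from patient serum and TOPO-cloned downstream of the CMV immediate-early enhancer and promoter. A T7 promoter lies just upstream of the insert, and the bovine growth hormone polyadenylation signal follows it. The automated annotation matches the insert to a fragment of the HCV polyprotein. The NS2 protease text attached to that hit is generic polyprotein description, not a property of this insert, which the catalogue defines as E1E2. A backbone V5 epitope sequence sits downstream of the insert, but the record does not state whether it is read in frame with E1E2. The short HIV-1 LTR, ble and lacI fragment calls appear to be incidental matches to backbone sequence.

According to the record, the construct expresses a naturally occurring E1E2 variant as part of a diverse glycoprotein panel for vaccine research, including assessment of resistance to neutralization by monoclonal antibodies.
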