Addgene plasmid #97356: UKNP1.2.1
Purpose: Expression of HCV E1E2 genes cloned from patient serum. United Kingdom Nottingham Panel x.xx.xx (genotype.patient number.clone number)
Depositing lab: Jonathan Ball. Publication: A Diverse Panel of Hepatitis C Virus Glycoproteins for Use in Vaccine Research Reveals Extremes of Monoclonal Antibody Neutralization Resistance. Urbanowicz RA, McClure CP, Brown RJ, Tsoleridis T, Persson MA, Krey T, Irving WL, Ball JK, Tarr AW. J Virol. 2015 Dec 23;90(7):3288-301. doi: 10.1128/JVI.02700-15. PubMed 26699643.
Backbone
  Vector backbone: pcDNA3.1_V5-His_Topo
  Backbone manufacturer: Invitrogen
  Vector type: Mammalian Expression
Growth in bacteria
  Bacterial resistance: Ampicillin, 100 μg/mL
  Growth temperature: 37°C
  Growth strain: DH5alpha
  Copy number: High Copy
Gene/Insert
  Gene/Insert name: HCV E1E2 (alt name: UKNP1.2.1)
  Species: Hepatitis C virus
  Insert size (bp): 1734
  GenBank ID: KU285152.1
  Cloning method: TOPO Cloning
  Sequencing primers: 5′ T7F; 3′ bGHR
Terms and licenses: Academic/Nonprofit Terms; Industry Terms: Not Available to Industry
How to cite: UKNP1.2.1 was a gift from Jonathan Ball (Addgene plasmid # 97356 ; http://n2t.net/addgene:97356 ; RRID:Addgene_97356)
